>Addgene plasmid #154612 | pEPYCα1KN0002 | depositor full sequence | sequence record 299486 | pEPYCα1KN0002 sequence 10005 bps
GTCATGAGACGAATTCTGACAGGATATATTGGCGGGTAAACCTAAGAGAAAAGAGCGTTTATTAGAATAA
TCGGATATTTAAAAGGGCGTGAAAAGGTTTATCCGTTCGTCCATTTGTATGTGCATGCCAACCACAGGGT
TCCCCTCGGGATCAAAGTACTTTGATCCAACCCCTCCGCTGCTATAGTGCAGTCGGCTTCTGACGTTCAG
TGCAGCCGTCATCTGAAAACGACATGTCGCACAAGTCCTAAGTTACGCGACAGGCTGCCGCCCTGCCCTT
TTCCTGGCGTTTTCTTGTCGCGTGTTTTAGTCGCATAAAGTAGAATACTTGCGACTAGAACCGGAGACAT
TACGCCATGAACAAGAGCGCCGCCGCTGGCCTGCTGGGCTATGCCCGCGTCAGCACCGACGACCAGGACT
TGACCAACCAACGGGCCGAACTGCACGCGGCCGGCTGCACCAAGCTGTTTTCCGAGAAGATCACCGGCAC
CAGGCGCGACCGCCCGGAGCTGGCCAGGATGCTTGACCACCTACGCCCTGGCGACGTTGTGACAGTGACC
AGGCTAGACCGCCTGGCCCGCAGCACCCGCGACCTACTGGACATTGCCGAGCGCATCCAGGAGGCCGGCG
CGGGCCTGCGTAGCCTGGCAGAGCCGTGGGCCGACACCACCACGCCGGCCGGCCGCATGGTGTTGACCGT
GTTCGCCGGCATTGCCGAGTTCGAGCGTTCCCTAATCATCGACCGCACCCGGAGCGGGCGCGAGGCCGCC
AAGGCCCGAGGCGTGAAGTTTGGCCCCCGCCCTACCCTCACCCCGGCACAGATCGCGCACGCCCGCGAGC
TGATCGACCAGGAAGGCCGCACCGTGAAAGAGGCGGCTGCACTGCTTGGCGTGCATCGCTCGACCCTGTA
CCGCGCACTTGAGCGCAGCGAGGAAGTGACGCCCACCGAGGCCAGGCGGCGCGGTGCCTTCCGTGAGGAC
GCATTGACCGAGGCCGACGCCCTGGCGGCCGCCGAGAATGAACGCCAAGAGGAACAAGCATGAAACCGCA
CCAGGACGGCCAGGACGAACCGTTTTTCATTACCGAAGAGATCGAGGCGGAGATGATCGCGGCCGGGTAC
GTGTTCGAGCCGCCCGCGCACCTCTCAACCGTGCGGCTGCATGAAATCCTGGCCGGTTTGTCTGATGCCA
AGCTGGCGGCCTGGCCGGCCAGCTTGGCCGCTGAAGAAACCGAGCGCCGCCGTCTAAAAAGGTGATGTGT
ATTTGAGTAAAACAGCTTGCGTCATGCGGTCGCTGCGTATATGATCCGATGAGTAAATAAACAAATACGC
AAGGGGAACGCATGAAGGTTATCGCTGTACTTAACCAGAAAGGCGGGTCAGGCAAGACGACCATCGGAAC
CCATCTAGCCCGCGCCCTGCAACTCGCCGGGGCCGATGTTCTGTTAGTCGATTCCGATCCCCAGGGCAGT
GCCCGCGATTGGGCGGCCGTGCGGGAAGATCAACCGCTAACCGTTGTCGGCATCGACCGCCCGACGATTG
ACCGCGACGTGAAGGCCATCGGCCGGCGCGACTTCGTAGTGATCGACGGAGCGCCCCAGGCGGCGGACTT
GGCTGTGTCCGCGATCAAGGCAGCCGACTTCGTGCTGATTCCGGTGCAGCCAAGCCCTTACGACATATGG
GCCACCGCCGACCTGGTGGAGCTGGTTAAGCAGCGCATTGAGGTCACGGATGGAAGGCTACAAGCGGCCT
TTGTCGTGTCGCGGGCGATCAAAGGCACGCGCATCGGCGGTGAGGTTGCCGAGGCGCTGGCCGGGTACGA
GCTGCCCATTCTTGAGTCCCGTATCACGCAGCGCGTGAGCTACCCAGGCACTGCCGCCGCCGGCACAACC
GTTCTTGAATCAGAACCCGAGGGCGACGCTGCCCGCGAGGTCCAGGCGCTGGCCGCTGAAATTAAATCAA
AACTCATTTGAGTTAATGAGGTAAAGAGAAAATGAGCAAAAGCACAAACACGCTAAGTGCCGGCCGTCCG
AGCGCACGCAGCAGCAAGGCTGCAACGTTGGCCAGCCTGGCAGACACGCCAGCCATGAAGCGGGTCAACT
TTCAGTTGCCGGCGGAGGATCACACCAAGCTGAAGATGTACGCGGTACGCCAAGGCAAGACCATTACCGA
GCTGCTATCTGAATAGATCGCGCAGCTACCAGAGTAAATGAGCAAATGAATAAATGAGTAGATGAATTTT
AGCGGCTAAAGGAGGCGGCATGGAAAATCAAGAACAACCAGGCACCGACGCCGTGGAATGCCCCATGTGT
GGAGGAACGGGCGGTTGGCCAGGCGTAAGCGGCTGGGTTGTCTGCCGGCCCTGCAATGGCACTGGAACCC
CCAAGCCCGAGGAATCGGCGTGACGGTCGCAAACCATCCGGCCCGGTACAAATCGGCGCGGCGCTGGGTG
ATGACCTGGTGGAGAAGTTGAAGGCCGCGCAGGCCGCCCAGCGGCAACGCATCGAGGCAGAAGCACGCCC
CGGTGAATCGTGGCAAGCGGCCGCTGATCGAATCCGCAAAGAATCCCGGCAACCGCCGGCAGCCGGTGCG
CCGTCGATTAGGAAGCCGCCCAAGGGCGACGAGCAACCAGATTTTTTCGTTCCGATGCTCTATGACGTGG
GCACCCGCGATAGTCGCAGCATCATGGACGTGGCCGTTTTCCGTCTGTCGAAGCGTGACCGACGAGCTGG
CGAGGTGATCCGCTACGAGCTTCCAGACGGGCACGTAGAGGTTTCCGCAGGGCCGGCCGGCATGGCCAGT
GTGTGGGATTACGACCTGGTACTGATGGCGGTTTCCCATCTAACCGAATCCATGAACCGATACCGGGAAG
GGAAGGGAGACAAGCCCGGCCGCGTGTTCCGTCCACACGTTGCGGACGTACTCAAGTTCTGCCGGCGAGC
CGATGGCGGAAAGCAGAAAGACGACCTGGTAGAAACCTGCATTCGGTTAAACACCACGCACGTTGCCATG
CAGCGTACGAAGAAGGCCAAGAACGGCCGCCTGGTGACGGTATCCGAGGGTGAAGCCTTGATTAGCCGCT
ACAAGATCGTAAAGAGCGAAACCGGGCGGCCGGAGTACATCGAGATCGAGCTAGCTGATTGGATGTACCG
CGAGATCACAGAAGGCAAGAACCCGGACGTGCTGACGGTTCACCCCGATTACTTTTTGATCGATCCCGGC
ATCGGCCGTTTTCTCTACCGCCTGGCACGCCGCGCCGCAGGCAAGGCAGAAGCCAGATGGTTGTTCAAGA
CGATCTACGAACGCAGTGGCAGCGCCGGAGAGTTCAAGAAGTTCTGTTTCACCGTGCGCAAGCTGATCGG
GTCAAATGACCTGCCGGAGTACGATTTGAAGGAGGAGGCGGGGCAGGCTGGCCCGATCCTAGTCATGCGC
TACCGCAACCTGATCGAGGGCGAAGCATCCGCCGGTTCCTAATGTACGGAGCAGATGCTAGGGCAAATTG
CCCTAGCAGGGGAAAAAGGTCGAAAAGGACTCTTTCCTGTGGATAGCACGTACATTGGGAACCCAAAGCC
GTACATTGGGAACCGGAACCCGTACATTGGGAACCCAAAGCCGTACATTGGGAACCGGTCACACATGTAA
GTGACTGATATAAAAGAGAAAAAAGGCGATTTTTCCGCCTAAAACTCTTTAAAACTTATTAAAACTCTTA
AAACCCGCCTGGCCTGTGCATAACTGTCTGGCCAGCGCACAGCCGAAGAGCTGCAAAAAGCGCCTACCCT
TCGGTCGCTGCGCTCCCTACGCCCCGCCGCTTCGCGTCGGCCTATCGCGGCCGCTGGCCGCTCAAAAATG
GCTGGCCTACGGCCAGGCAATCTACCAGGGCGCGGACAAGCCGCGCCGTCGCCACTCGACCGCCGGCGCC
CACATCAAGGCACCCTGCCTCGCGCGTTTCGGTGATGACGGTGAAAACCTCTGACACATGCAGCTCCCGG
TGACGGTCACAGCTTGTCTGTAAGCGGATGCCGGGAGCAGACAAGCCCGTCAGGGCGCGTCAGCGGGTGT
TGGCGGGTGTCGGGGCGCAGCCATGACCCAGTCACGTAGCGATAGCGGAGTGTATACTGGCTTAACTATG
CGGCATCAGAGCAGATTGTACTGAGAGTGCACCATATGCGGTGTGAAATACCGCACAGATGCGTAAGGAG
AAAATACCGCATCAGGCGCTCTTCCGCTTCCTCGCTCACTGACTCGCTGCGCTCGGTCGTTCGGCTGCGG
CGAGCGGTATCAGCTCACTCAAAGGCGGTAATACGGTTATCCACAGAATCAGGGGATAACGCAGGAAAGA
ACATGTGAGCAAAAGGCCAGCAAAAGGCCAGGAACCGTAAAAAGGCCGCGTTGCTGGCGTTTTTCCATAG
GCTCCGCCCCCCTGACGAGCATCACAAAAATCGACGCTCAAGTCAGAGGTGGCGAAACCCGACAGGACTA
TAAAGATACCAGGCGTTTCCCCCTGGAAGCTCCCTCGTGCGCTCTCCTGTTCCGACCCTGCCGCTTACCG
GATACCTGTCCGCCTTTCTCCCTTCGGGAAGCGTGGCGCTTTCTCATAGCTCACGCTGTAGGTATCTCAG
TTCGGTGTAGGTCGTTCGCTCCAAGCTGGGCTGTGTGCACGAACCCCCCGTTCAGCCCGACCGCTGCGCC
TTATCCGGTAACTATCGTCTTGAGTCCAACCCGGTAAGACACGACTTATCGCCACTGGCAGCAGCCACTG
GTAACAGGATTAGCAGAGCGAGGTATGTAGGCGGTGCTACAGAGTTCTTGAAGTGGTGGCCTAACTACGG
CTACACTAGAAGGACAGTATTTGGTATCTGCGCTCTGCTGAAGCCAGTTACCTTCGGAAAAAGAGTTGGT
AGCTCTTGATCCGGCAAACAAACCACCGCTGGTAGCGGTGGTTTTTTTGTTTGCAAGCAGCAGATTACGC
GCAGAAAAAAAGGATCTCAAGAAGATCCTTTGATCTTTTCTACGGGGTCTGACGCTCAGTGGAACGAAAA
CTCACGTTAAGGGATTTTGGTCATGCATTCTAGGTGATTAGAAAAACTCATCGAGCATCAAATGAAACTG
CAATTTATTCATATCAGGATTATCAATACCATATTTTTGAAAAAGCCGTTTCTGTAATGAAGGAGAAAAC
TCACCGAGGCAGTTCCATAGGATGGCAAGATCCTGGTATCGGTCTGCGATTCCGACTCGTCCAACATCAA
TACAACCTATTAATTTCCCCTCGTCAAAAATAAGGTTATCAAGTGAGAAATCACCATGAGTGACGACTGA
ATCCGGTGAGAATGGCAAAAGTTTATGCATTTCTTTCCAGACTTGTTCAACAGGCCAGCCATTACGCTCG
TCATCAAAATCACTCGCATCAACCAAACCGTTATTCATTCGTGATTGCGCCTGAGCGAGTCGAAATACGC
GATCGCTGTTAAAAGGACAATTACAAACAGGAATCGAATGCAACCGGCGCAGGAACACTGCCAGCGCATC
AACAATATTTTCACCTGAATCAGGATATTCTTCTAATACCTGGAATGCTGTTTTCCCTGGGATCGCAGTG
GTGAGTAACCATGCATCATCAGGAGTACGGATAAAATGCTTGATGGTCGGAAGAGGCATAAATTCCGTCA
GCCAGTTTAGTCTGACCATCTCATCTGTAACATCATTGGCAACGCTACCTTTGCCATGTTTCAGAAACAA
CTCTGGCGCATCGGGCTTCCCATACAATCGGTAGATTGTCGCACCTGATTGCCCGACATTATCGCGAGCC
CATTTATACCCATATAAATCAGCATCCATGTTGGAATTTAATCGCGGCCTTGAGCAAGACGTTTCCCGTT
GAATATGGCTCATAACAGAACTTATTATTTCCTTCCTCTTTTCTACAGTATTTAAAGATACCCCAAGAAG
CTAATTATAACAAGACGAACTCCAATTCACTGTTCCTTGCATTCTAAAACCTTAAATACCAGAAAACAGC
TTTTTCAAAGTTGTTTTCAAAGTTGGCGTATAACATAGTATCGACGGAGCCGATTTTGAAACCGCGGTGA
TCACAGGCAGCAACGCTCTGTCATCGTTACAATCAACATGCTACCCTCCGCGAGATCATCCGTGTTTCAA
ACCCGGCAGCTTAGTTGCCGTTCTTCCGAATAGCATCGGTAACATGAGCAAAGTCTGCCGCCTTACAACG
GCTCTCCCGCTGACGCCGTCCCGGACTGATGGGCTGCCTGTATCGAGTGGTGATTTTGTGCCGAGCTGCC
GGTCGGGGAGCTGTTGGCTGGCTGGTGGCAGGATATATTGTGGTGTAAACATAACGAATTCGTCTCAGGA
GGGAGGCGTGTCGTTTTAGTGAGGAGCAAGTGGATGTAGGTCACGACCATCACTATCAGCGATCTTGCCT
GCCTTTTATGACCCCCGCCGATGACGCGGGAAGGAGGACCGATGCTGATTCTCTCTGCCGACAGTGGTCC
CAAAGGTTGTCTGCACCAACCATTATTGCGTCACATGTAGGCTATCAGCTTATGACGTAAGCCATGACGT
CTAGACCTCTACAAACTATATAAGGTTTTGCTATTCATTGAAAGCAGTAGTGACTGATTTGTATATATAC
TGTATTAAAATCTTAATAGGTTTTGATAAAAGCGAACGTGGGGAAACCCGAACCAAACCTTCTTCTAAAC
TCTCTCTCATCTCTCTTAAAGCAAACTTCTCTCTTGTCTTTCTTGCGTGAGCGATCTTCAACGTTGTCAG
ATCGTGCTTCGGCACCAGTACAACGTTTTCTTTCACTGAAGCGAAATCAAAGATCTCTTTGTGGACACGT
AGTGCGGCGCCATTAAATAACGTGTACTTGTCCTATTCTTGTCGGTGTGGTCTTGGGAAAAGAAAGCTTG
CTGGAGGCTGCTGTTCAGCCCCATACATTACTTGTTACGATTCTGCTGACTTTCGGCGGGTGCAATATCT
CTACTTCTGCTTGACGAGGTATTGTTGCCTGTACTTCTTTCTTCTTCTTCTTGCTGATTGGTTCTATAAG
AAATCTAGTATTTTCTTTGAAACAGAGTTTTCCCGTGGTTTTCGAACTTGGAGAAAGATTGTTAAGCTTC
TGTATATTCTGCCCAAATTACCATGACAAATTCTCAAGCGCTTTCACAACCAATTGCCTCCTCTAACGTT
CATGATAACTTCATGAATAATGAAATCACGGCTAGTAAAATTGATGATGGTAATAATTCAAAACCACTGT
CACCTGGTTGGACGGACCAAACTGCGTATAACGCGTTTGGAATCACTACAGGGATGTTTAATACCACTAC
AATGGATGATGTATATAACTATCTATTCGATGATGAAGATACCCCACCAAAACCAAAAAAAGAGGGTGGC
AGTGGAGGGGGCGGAAGCGGGGGAATGGACACGTATGCCGGCGCTTATGATAGACAATCAAGAGAAAGAG
AGAACTCTTCTGCCGCCTCTCCAGCTACACAGAGATCTGCCAACGAGGATAAAGCTGCTGATTTACAAAG
AGAGGTAGAGAGAGATGGGGGTAGGTTTAGATTTGTGGGTCATTTCTCTGAGGCTCCTGGTACATCAGCC
TTTGGTACTGCTGAACGGCCTGAATTTGAAAGAATATTAAATGAGTGTCGGGCCGGTCGACTAAATATGA
TAATAGTTTATGATGTATCTAGGTTCAGTAGACTCAAAGTTATGGATGCAATTCCGATCGTGAGCGAGCT
ACTTGCACTCGGTGTTACTATCGTAAGTACACAAGAAGGTGTATTCAGGCAGGGTAATGTGATGGACCTT
ATACACCTTATTATGCGACTCGACGCTAGCCATAAAGAGTCATCACTGAAGAGTGCTAAAATCTTGGACA
CCAAGAACCTGCAAAGGGAGCTTGGAGGCTATGTAGGAGGAAAAGCTCCGTATGGTTTCGAACTCGTGAG
TGAGACAAAAGAGATTACCAGAAATGGTAGGATGGTGAACGTGGTTATTAATAAGCTAGCTCATAGCACA
ACCCCTCTCACAGGGCCTTTTGAGTTCGAACCTGACGTTATTAGATGGTGGTGGAGAGAGATCAAAACTC
ACAAACATCTTCCATTTAAGCCAGGTAGCCAGGCTGCTATCCACCCTGGATCTATCACTGGGCTTTGTAA
AAGGATGGATGCTGACGCAGTGCCAACTCGAGGGGAAACAATCGGTAAGAAGACTGCATCTTCCGCTTGG
GATCCCGCTACAGTTATGAGAATCCTTCGGGATCCGCGTATTGCTGGATTCGCCGCAGAAGTCATTTATA
AGAAAAAACCTGATGGTACTCCTACTACAAAAATCGAAGGTTATAGGATCCAAAGGGATCCTATTACTTT
GCGTCCAGTTGAATTAGACTGTGGACCGATCATCGAACCTGCCGAGTGGTACGAGTTGCAGGCCTGGCTT
GATGGTAGAGGGCGTGGAAAGGGTTTATCTCGGGGACAGGCAATTTTGTCAGCAATGGATAAGCTTTATT
GTGAGTGTGGGGCTGTTATGACATCAAAACGTGGAGAAGAGTCAATCAAGGATTCTTACAGGTGCAGACG
TCGTAAAGTGGTGGACCCTTCTGCTCCAGGACAGCATGAGGGTACATGCAACGTTTCTATGGCTGCTCTT
GATAAATTTGTGGCCGAACGTATTTTCAACAAGATTAGACACGCTGAAGGGGATGAGGAAACTTTAGCTC
TTCTTTGGGAGGCTGCCCGGCGTTTTGGTAAGCTAACAGAGGCACCAGAAAAAAGTGGCGAAAGAGCTAA
TTTGGTAGCCGAAAGAGCAGACGCCTTGAATGCATTGGAAGAACTTTACGAAGATAGGGCTGCCGGAGCA
TATGATGGACCAGTTGGTCGGAAGCATTTCAGGAAGCAACAAGCTGCACTAACTTTGAGACAGCAAGGCG
CAGAGGAGCGACTCGCAGAGCTTGAGGCCGCCGAGGCCCCAAAGCTTCCACTCGATCAATGGTTTCCTGA
GGATGCCGACGCTGATCCTACAGGTCCAAAGAGCTGGTGGGGAAGAGCTAGCGTAGACGATAAGAGAGTG
TTTGTGGGTCTATTTGTTGACAAGATTGTAGTTACTAAGTCCACTACGGGTCGAGGACAGGGCACTCCCA
TCGAAAAGAGAGCCAGTATTACCTGGGCAAAGCCTCCAACCGATGATGATGAAGACGATGCACAAGATGG
TACCGAGGATGTGGCAGCACCAAAAAAAAAGAGGAAGGTGTAAGCTTGTCCTGCTTTAATGAGATATGCG
AGAAGCCTATGATCGCATGATATTTGCTTTCAATTCTGTTGTGCACGTTGTAAAAAACCTGAGCATGTGT
AGCTCAGATCCTTACCGCCGGTTTCGGTTCATTCTAATGAATATATCACCCGTTACTATCGTATTTTTAT
GAATAATATTCTCCGTTCAATTTACTGATTGTACCCTACTACTTATATGTACAATATTAAAATGAAAACA
ATATATTGTGCTGAATAGGTTTATAGCGACATCTATGATAGAGCGCCACAATAACAAACAATTGCGTTTT
ATTATTACAAATCCAATTTTAAAAAAAGCGGCAGAACCGGTCAAACCTAAAAGACTGATTACATAAATCT
TATTCAAATTTCAAAAGTGCCCCAGGGGCTAGTATCTACGACACACCGAGCGGCGAACTAATAACGCTCA
CTGAAGGGAACTCCGGTTCCCCGCCGGCGCGCATGGGTGAGATTCCTTGAAGTTGAGTATTGGCCGTCCG
CTCTACCGAAAGTTACGGGCACCATTCAACCCGGTCCAGCACGGCGGCCGGGTAACCGACTTGCTGCCCC
GAGAATTATGCAGCATTTTTTTGGTGTATGTGGGCCCCAAATGAAGTGCAGGTCAAACCTTGACAGTGAC
GACAAATCGTTGGGCGGGTCCAGGGCGAATTTTGCGACAACATGTCGAGGCTCAGCAGGACCGCT
Features (pLannotate 1.2.2; 14 found; start..end, strand, type, name):
     17..41      +  misc_feature   RB T-DNA repeat: right border repeat from nopaline C58 T-DNA
    381..782     +  CDS            Y4CG_SINFN (fragment): Protein inferred from homology: Swiss-Prot protein existence level 3. From Sinorhizobium fredii (strain NBRC 101917 / NGR234).
   1342..1971    +  CDS            pVS1 StaA: stability protein from the Pseudomonas plasmid pVS1 (Heeb et al., 2000)
   2404..3472    +  CDS            pVS1 RepA (fragment): replication protein from the Pseudomonas plasmid pVS1 (Heeb et al., 2000)
   3538..3732    +  rep_origin     pVS1 oriV: origin of replication for the Pseudomonas plasmid pVS1 (Heeb et al., 2000)
   3935..3974    +  CDS            rop (fragment): Rop protein, which maintains plasmids at low copy number; rop
   4076..4216    +  misc_feature   bom: basis of mobility region from pBR322
   4402..4990    -  rep_origin     ori: high-copy-number ColE1/pMB1/pBR322/pUC origin of replication
   5078..5893    -  CDS            KanR: aminoglycoside phosphotransferase; aph(3')-Ia; confers resistance to kanamycin in bacteria or G418 (Geneticin®) in eukaryotes
   6326..6350    +  misc_feature   LB T-DNA repeat: left border repeat from nopaline C58 T-DNA
   6490..6515    +  promoter       CaMV 35S promoter (fragment): strong constitutive promoter from cauliflower mosaic virus
   6816..7157    +  CDS            POL2_CPMVS (fragment): Experimental evidence at protein level: Swiss-Prot protein existence level 1. [Small capsid protein C-terminus part]: Acts as a suppressor of RNA-mediated gene silencing, also known as post-transcriptional gene silencing (PTGS), a mechanism of plant viral defense that limits the accumulation of viral RNAs. From Cowpea mosaic virus (strain SB) (CPMV).
   7166..7414    +  CDS            GAL4 activation domain (fragment): activation domain of the GAL4 transcriptional activator; Saccharomyces cerevisiae GAL4 (truncated)
   9291..9998    +  terminator     OCS terminator: octopine synthase terminator
