[The description below was written by a language model from this plasmid's Addgene catalogue record and pLannotate feature annotations shown in this document.]
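Description:
pEPYCα1KN0002 is a GoldenBraid level α binary vector for plant synthetic biology, built on a pDGB3 α1-type backbone. The feature table shows the architecture typical of pCAMBIA-derived Agrobacterium binary plasmids. Nopaline-type left and right T-DNA border repeats flank the payload. The pVS1 oriV, together with the RepA replication and StaA stability genes, maintains the plasmid in Agrobacterium. A high-copy ColE1/pUC-type origin with the pBR322 bom region supports propagation in E. coli. Selection in bacteria is by kanamycin through an aph(3')-Ia gene located outside the T-DNA. No plant selectable marker is annotated within the borders.

The insert is a single synthetic transcription unit assembled through BsaI sites that were destroyed during cloning, recorded as MinSyn_108::CPMV::GAL4_AD::ɸC31_BD::ocsT. MinSyn_108 is a minimal synthetic plant promoter. The short 35S-like match annotated at the start of the cassette probably reflects a core promoter element within it, though the record does not say so. Next comes a cowpea mosaic virus-derived segment, which the annotation tool matched to the RNA-2 polyprotein; the record does not define its role, although CPMV leader sequences are commonly used as translational enhancers. The coding region fuses the yeast GAL4 activation domain to a ɸC31-derived DNA-binding domain. The ɸC31 portion is not annotated but presumably occupies the unannotated stretch between the GAL4 domain and the octopine synthase terminator.

The product is an orthogonal synthetic transcriptional activator, the "effector" of the stated purpose. It is presumably meant to drive promoters carrying ɸC31 binding sites after Agrobacterium-mediated delivery into plants. As a level α module, it can also be combined with other transcription units in higher-order GoldenBraid assemblies.
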