Addgene plasmid #154612: pEPYCα1KN0002
Purpose: GoldenBraid level α effector
Depositing lab: Nicola Patron. Depositing organization: Earlham Institute. Publication: Rational design of minimal synthetic promoters for plants. Cai YM, Kallam K, Tidd H, Gendarini G, Salzman A, Patron NJ. Nucleic Acids Res. 2020 Aug 28. pii: 5897334. doi: 10.1093/nar/gkaa682. PubMed 32856047.
Backbone
  Vector backbone: pDGB3_?1
  Vector type: Synthetic Biology
Growth in bacteria
  Bacterial resistance: Kanamycin, 50 μg/mL
  Growth temperature: 37°C
  Growth strain: NEB Stable
  Copy number: High Copy
Gene/Insert
  Gene/Insert name: MinSyn_108 effector [MinSyn_108::CPMV::GAL4_AD::ɸC31_BD::ocsT]
  Species: Synthetic
  Cloning method: Restriction Enzyme; 5′ cloning site BsaI (destroyed during cloning); 3′ cloning site BsaI (destroyed during cloning)
Terms and licenses: Academic/Nonprofit Terms; Industry Terms: Not Available to Industry
Depositor comments: Please visit https://www.biorxiv.org/content/10.1101/2020.05.14.095406v1 for bioRxiv preprint.
How to cite: pEPYCα1KN0002 was a gift from Nicola Patron (Addgene plasmid # 154612 ; http://n2t.net/addgene:154612 ; RRID:Addgene_154612)
